>Addgene plasmid #177209 | pmr101A-cPr-mNeonGreen (KmR) | addgene full sequence | sequence record 348605 | Addgene NGS Result
GATCACGCATCTTCCCGACAACGCAGACCGTTCCGTGGCAAAGCAAAAGTTCAAAATCACCAACTGGTCC
ACCTACAACAAAGCTCTCATCAACCGTGGCTCCCTCACTTTCTGGCTGGATGATGGGGCGATTCAGGCCT
GGTATGAGTCAGCAACACCTTCTTCACGAGGCAGACCTCAGCGCTCAAAGATGCAGGGGTAAAAGCTAAC
CGCATCTTTACCGACAAGGCATCCGGCAGTTCAACAGATCGGGAAGGGCTGGATTTGCTGAGGATGAAGG
TGGAGGAAGGTGATGTCATTCTGGTGAAGAAGCTCGACCGTCTTGGCCGCGACACCGCCGACATGATCCA
ACTGATAAAAGAGTTTGATGCTCAGGGTGTAGCGGTTCGGTTTATTGACGACGGGATCAGTACCGACGGT
GATATGGGGCAAATGGTGGTCACCATCATGGCGACCACACCCGTCCTGTGGATATCCGGATATAGTTCCT
CCTTTCAGCAAAAAACCCCTCAAGACCCGTTTAGAGGCCCCAAGGGGTTATGCTAGTTATTGCTCAGCGG
TGGCAGCAGCCAACTCAGCTTCCTTTCGGGCTTTGTTAGCAGCCGGATCCAAGCTTGAGCTCGATTACTT
ATATAATTCATCCATTCCCATGACATCGGTGAAGGCTTTTTGCCATTCCTTAAAGTTCAACTCGGTCTTA
CTATGTTTTAGTTCAGTCTTCCTAAACACGTACATGGGTTGATTTTTAAGATAATTAGCGGCCATTGGTT
TAGCGAATGTATACGTAGTACGGGCAGTGGATCTGTATCTTTTACCATTGCCAGTGGTATAAGACCACTT
AAAAGTTGAAATTATTGTTTTATCGTTAGGATATGTCTTTTTAGACCTACACCAGTCAGCAGCTGTCAGG
CTATTAGTCATAACGGGACCATCAGCCGGAAAACCAGTACCCTTAACTTGGGCTTCTCCCTTAATATGGG
AACCCTCGTACGTGTACCTGTAGTTTACTGTTAAGGAAGCGCCGTCTTCAAACTGCATGGTTCTATGAAC
TTGGTAGCCAGAACCGTCTACCATAGCGGCTTGAAATGGACTCATTCCATCAGGGTAAGGTAAATATTGA
TGAAAGCCGTACCCAATATGGGGCACAAGAATCCAGGGGGAAAATTGCAAATCGCCTTTTGTTGATTTAA
GATTAAGTTCCTCGTATCCATCGTTTGGATTACCAGTGCCTTGTCCAACCATATCAAAGTCAACACCATT
AATACTTCCGAAAATATGTAATTCGTGAGTTGCTGGCAAGGATGCCATGTTGTCCTCCTCCCCTTTTGAG
ACCATCCATGGCTCCTTCGCATATTATATGTGAATCACAGTGATATGTCAAGTATTAGATCTTCGATCCT
CTACGCCGGACGCATCGTGGCCGGCATCACCGGCGCCACAGGTGCGGTTGCTGGCGCCTATATCGCCGAC
ATCACCGATGGGGAAGATCGGGCTCGCCACTTCGGGCTCATGAGCGCTTGTTTCGGCGTGGGTATGGTGG
CAGGCCCCGTGGCCGGGGGACTGTTGGGCGCCATCTCCTTGCATGCACCATTCCTTGCGGCGGCGGTGCT
CAACGGCCTCAACCTACTACTGGGCTGCTTCCTAATTGAGG
[124 nt withheld, positions 1652-1775]
C
[141 nt withheld, positions 1777-1917]
CCTTTGACGTTGGAGTCCACGTTCTTT
[37 nt withheld, positions 1945-1981]
ACCCTATCTCGGGCTATTCTTTTGATTTATAAGGGATTTTGCCGATTTCGGCCTATTGGTTAAAAAATGA
GCTGATTTAACAAAAATTTAACGCGAATTTTAACAAAATATTG
[33 nt withheld, positions 2095-2127]
TTCCTGTTTTTGGGGCTTTTCGCAGGAGTCGCATAAGGGAGAGCGTCGACCGATGCCCTTGAGAGCCTTC
AACCCTGCAGCAATGGCAACAACGTTGCGCAAACTATTAACTGGCGAACTACTTACTCTAGCTTCCCGGC
AACAATTAATAGACTGGATGGAGGCGGATAAAGTTGCAGGACCACTTCTGCGCTCGGCCCTTCCGGCTGG
CTGGTTTATTGCTGATAAATCTGGAGCCGGTGAGCGTGGGTCTCGCGGTATCATTGCAGCACTGGGGCCA
GATGGTAAGCCCTCCCGTATCGTAGTTATCTACACGACGGGGAGTCAGGCAACTATGGATGAACGAAATA
GACAGATCGCTGAGATAGGTGCCTCACTGATTAAGCATTGGTAACTGTCAGACCAAGTTTACTCATATAT
ACTTTAGATTGATTTAAAACTTCATTTTTAATTTAAAAGGATCTAGGTGAAGATCCTTTTTGATAATCTC
ATGACCAAAATCCCTTAACGTGAGTTTTCGTTCCACTGAGCGTCAGACCCCTTAATAAGATGATCTTCTT
GAGATCGTTTTGGTCTGCGCGTAATCTCTTGCTCTGAAAACGAAAAAACCGCCTTGCAGGGCGGTTTTTC
GAAGGTTCTCTGAGCTACCAACTCTTTGAACCGAGGTAACTGGCTTGGAGGAGCGCAGTCACCAAAACTT
GTCCTTTCAGTTTAGCCTTAACCGGCGCATGACTTCAAGACTAACTCCTCTAAATCAATTACCAGTGGCT
GCTGCCAGTGGTGCTTTTGCATGTCTTTCCGGGTTGGACTCAAGACGATAGTTACCGGATAAGGCGCAGC
GGTCGGACTGAACGGGGGGTTCGTGCATACAGTCCAGCTTGGAGCGAACTGCCTACCCGGAACTGAGTGT
CAGGCGTGGAATGAGACAAACGCGGCCATAACAGCGGAATGACACCGGTAAACCGAAAGGCAGGAACAGG
AGAGCGCACGAGGGAGCCGCCAGGGGGAAACGCCTGGTATCTTTATAGTCCTGTCGGGTTTCGCCACCAC
TGATTTGAGCGTCAGATTTCGTGATGCTTGTCAGGGGGGCGGAGCCTATGGAAAAACGGCTTTGCCGCGG
CCCTCTCACTTCCCTGTTAAGTATCTTCCTGGCATCTTCCAGGAAATCTCCGCCCCGTTCGTAAGCCATT
TCCGCTCGCCGCAGTCGAACGACCGAGCGTAGCGAGTCAGTGAGCGAGGAAGCGGAATATATCCTGTATC
ACATATTCTGCTGACGCACCGGTGCAGCCTTTTTTCTCCTGCCACATGAAGCACTTCACTGACACCCTCA
TCAGTGCCAACATAGTAAGCCAGTATACACTCCGCTAGCGCTGAGGTCTGCCTCGTGAAGAAGGTGTTGC
TGACTCATACCAGGCCTGAATCGCCCCATCATCCAGCCAGAAAGTGAGGGAGCCACGGTTGATGAGAGCT
TTGTTGTAGGTGGACCAGTTGGTGATTTTGAACTTTTGCTTTGCCACGGAACGGTCTGCGTTGTCGGGAA
GATGCGTGATCTGATCCTTCAACTCAGCAAAAGTTCGATTTATTCAACAAAGCCACGTTGTGTCTCAAAA
TCTCTGATGTTACATTGCACAAGATAAAAATATATCATCATGAACAATAAAACTGTCTGCTTACATAAAC
AGTAATACAAGGGGTGTTATGAGCCATATTCAACGGGAAACGTCTTGCTCAAGGCCGCGATTAAATTCCA
ACATGGATGCTGATTTATATGGGTATAAATGGGCTCGCGATAATGTCGGGCAATCAGGTGCGACAATCTA
TCGATTGTATGGGAAGCCCGATGCGCCAGAGTTGTTTCTGAAACATGGCAAAGGTAGCGTTGCCAATGAT
GTTACAGATGAGATGGTCAGACTAAACTGGCTGACGGAATTTATGCCTCTTCCGACCATCAAGCATTTTA
TCCGTACTCCTGATGATGCATGGTTACTCACCACTGCGATCCCCGGGAAAACAGCATTCCAGGTATTAGA
AGAATATCCTGATTCAGGTGAAAATATTGTTGATGCGCTGGCAGTGTTCCTGCGCCGGTTGCATTCGATT
CCTGTTTGTAATTGTCCTTTTAACAGCGATCGCGTATTTCGTCTCGCTCAGGCGCAATCACGAATGAATA
ACGGTTTGGTTGATGCGAGTGATTTTGATGACGAGCGTAATGGCTGGCCTGTTGAACAAGTCTGGAAAGA
AATGCATAAGCTCTTGCCATTCTCACCGGATTCAGTCGTCACTCATGGTGATTTCTCACTTGATAACCTT
ATTTTTGACGAGGGGAAATTAATAGGTTGTATTGATGTTGGACGAGTCGGAATCGCAGACCGATACCAGG
ATCTTGCCATCCTATGGAACTGCCTCGGTGAGTTTTCTCCTTCATTACAGAAACGGCTTTTTCAAAAATA
TGGTATTGATAATCCTGATATGAATAAATTGCAGTTTCATTTGATGCTCGATGAGTTTTTCTAATCAGAA
TTGGTTAATTGGTTGTAACACTGGCAGAGCATTACGCTGACTTGACGGGACGGCGGCTTTGTTGAATAAA
TCGAACTTTTGCTGAGTTGAAGGATCA
Features (pLannotate 1.2.2; 13 found; start..end, strand, type, name):
     38..184     +  CDS            TRA2_ECOLX (fragment): Protein predicted: Swiss-Prot protein existence level 4. Required for transposition of transposon Tn903. From Escherichia coli.
    172..453     +  CDS            tnpR (fragment): TNR3_ECOLX - Experimental evidence at protein level: Swiss-Prot protein existence level 1. Resolvase catalyzes the resolution (a site-specific recombination) of the cointegrated replicon to yield the final transposition products. From Escherichia coli.
    499..546     -  terminator     T7 terminator: transcription terminator for bacteriophage T7 RNA polymerase
    554..603     -  CDS            SET1 (fragment): solubility-enhancement tag derived from T7 phage gene 10B
    628..1335    -  CDS            mNeonGreen: mNeonGreen is a basic (constitutively fluorescent) green/yellow fluorescent protein published in 2013, derived from Branchiostoma lanceolatum. It is reported to be a very rapidly-maturing monomer with moderate acid sensitivity.
   1395..1646    +  CDS            TcR (fragment): tetracycline efflux protein; tet; confers resistance to tetracycline
   1652..2032    +  rep_origin     M13 ori (sequence partly withheld): M13 bacteriophage origin of replication; arrow indicates direction of (+) strand synthesis
   2149..2202    +  CDS            TcR (fragment): tetracycline efflux protein; tet; confers resistance to tetracycline
   2201..2520    +  CDS            bla(M) (fragment): β-lactamase lacking the signal sequence; bla(M); allows cytosolic expression of β-lactamase
   2686..3231    +  rep_origin     p15A ori: Plasmids containing the medium-copy-number p15A origin of replication can be propagated in E. coli cells that contain a second plasmid with the ColE1 origin.
   3319..3374    +  rep_origin     RSF ori (fragment): Plasmids containing the RSF 1030 origin of replication can be propagated in E. coli cells that contain additional plasmids with compatible origins.
   3473..3499    -  misc_feature   bom (fragment): basis of mobility region from pBR322
   3826..4641    +  CDS            KanR: aminoglycoside phosphotransferase; aph(3')-Ia; confers resistance to kanamycin in bacteria or G418 (Geneticin®) in eukaryotes
