[The description below was written by a language model from this plasmid's Addgene catalogue record and pLannotate feature annotations shown in this document.]
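Description:
pmr101A-cPr-mNeonGreen (KmR) is a 4.7 kb bacterial expression plasmid built on the pmr101A backbone for constitutive production of the green fluorescent protein mNeonGreen in E. coli. It replicates from a p15A origin, catalogued here as low copy. This origin is compatible with ColE1-type plasmids, so the construct can be maintained alongside a second, ColE1-based vector in the same cell. Selection is with kanamycin, through an intact aph(3')-Ia aminoglycoside phosphotransferase gene. An M13 phage origin is also annotated.

The payload is a 708 bp mNeonGreen coding sequence, originally derived from the lancelet Branchiostoma lanceolatum and recorded as yeast codon optimized, inserted by Gibson assembly. It lies on the reverse strand and is driven by a synthetic constitutive promoter. The feature table does not annotate this promoter, though depositor comments point to a published synthetic promoter library approach for tuning transcription in E. coli. Downstream of the open reading frame are a short fragment matching a T7 gene 10B-derived solubility tag and a T7 terminator; the record does not say whether the tag fragment is translated as part of the protein.

The remaining annotations are partial matches: pieces of the tetracycline efflux and β-lactamase genes, Tn903 and Tn3 transposition or resolvase sequences flanking the marker region, and short RSF origin and bom fragments. These look like remnants of the backbone's construction history rather than functional elements, and only kanamycin resistance is listed. The plasmid serves as a simple inducer-independent source of green fluorescence for labelling E. coli cells.
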