Addgene plasmid #177209: pmr101A-cPr-mNeonGreen (KmR)
Purpose: Plasmid with p15A origin for constitutive mNeonGreen expression in E. coli
Depositing lab: Alexey Merz. Depositing organization: University of Washington.
Backbone
  Vector backbone: pmr101A
  Total vector size (bp): 4744
  Vector type: Bacterial Expression
Growth in bacteria
  Bacterial resistance: Kanamycin, 50 μg/mL
  Growth temperature: 37°C
  Growth strain: DH5alpha
  Copy number: Low Copy
Gene/Insert
  Gene/Insert name: mNeonGreen
  Species: Branchiostoma lanceolatum
  Insert size (bp): 708
  Mutation: Yeast codon optimized
  GenBank ID: KC295282.1
  Promoter: Synthetic constitutive promoter
  Cloning method: Gibson Cloning
  Sequencing primers: 5′ pmr101A forward mapping primer; 3′ T7 Term
Resource information
  A portion of this plasmid was derived from a plasmid made by: Shaner NC, Lambert GG, Chammas A, Ni Y, Cranfill PJ, Baird MA, Sell BR, Allen JR, Day RN, Israelsson M, Davidson MW, Wang J. A bright monomeric green fluorescent protein derived from Branchiostoma lanceolatum. Nat Methods. 2013 May;10(5):407-9. doi: 10.1038/nmeth.2413. Epub 2013 Mar 24. PMID: 23524392; PMCID: PMC3811051.
Terms and licenses: Academic/Nonprofit Terms; Industry Terms: Not Available to Industry
Depositor comments: Braatsch S, Helmark S, Kranz H, Koebmann B, Jensen PR. Escherichia coli strains with promoter libraries constructed by Red/ET recombination pave the way for transcriptional fine-tuning. Biotechniques. 2008 Sep;45(3):335-7. doi: 10.2144/000112907. PMID: 18778259.
How to cite: pmr101A-cPr-mNeonGreen (KmR) was a gift from Alexey Merz (Addgene plasmid # 177209 ; http://n2t.net/addgene:177209 ; RRID:Addgene_177209)
